Addgene plasmid #148387: pAc5.1B-EGFP-DmMe31B-R307AK313AK314A_AC
Purpose: Insect Expression of DmMe31B-R307AK313AK314A
Depositing lab: Elisa Izaurralde. Depositing organization: Max Planck Institute for Developmental Biology. Publication: miRISC and the CCR4-NOT complex silence mRNA targets independently of 43S ribosomal scanning. Kuzuoglu-Ozturk D, Bhandari D, Huntzinger E, Fauser M, Helms S, Izaurralde E. EMBO J. 2016 Jun 1;35(11):1186-203. doi: 10.15252/embj.201592901. Epub 2016 Mar 23. PubMed 27009120.
Backbone
  Vector backbone: Unknown
  Vector type: Insect Expression
Growth in bacteria
  Bacterial resistance: Ampicillin, 100 μg/mL
  Growth temperature: 37°C
  Growth strain: DH5alpha
  Copy number: Low Copy
Gene/Insert
  Gene/Insert name: DmMe31B-R307AK313AK314A
  Species: D. melanogaster (fly)
  Entrez Gene: me31B (a.k.a. Dmel_CG4916, CG4916, DDX6, Dhh1p/Me31b, DmRH3, Dmel\CG4916, ME31B, Mat31B, Me31B, Me31b, l(2)k06607, me31b)
  Cloning method: Unknown
Terms and licenses: Academic/Nonprofit Terms; Industry Terms: Not Available to Industry
Depositor comments: ORF extracted from NCBI:NM_078809.3. Plasmids from this collection were made available to the research community and donated after the lab closed. Please note that the sequence provided by the depositing laboratory may be theoretical/predicted or based on Sanger sequencing results. There may be discrepancies between sequencing results obtained by Addgene and the depositor sequence. If an Addgene verified sequence is not available, please contact before placing your order to request that our lab fully sequence the plasmid.
How to cite: pAc5.1B-EGFP-DmMe31B-R307AK313AK314A_AC was a gift from Elisa Izaurralde (Addgene plasmid # 148387 ; http://n2t.net/addgene:148387 ; RRID:Addgene_148387)
