[The description below was written by a language model from this plasmid's Addgene catalogue record and pLannotate feature annotations shown in this document.]
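Description:
pAc5.1B-EGFP-DmMe31B-R307AK313AK314A_AC is a 7,444 nt insect expression plasmid for producing a GFP-tagged mutant form of the Drosophila melanogaster DEAD-box RNA helicase Me31B (the fly DDX6 orthologue). The catalogue lists the backbone as unknown, although the name and the annotated parts point to a pAc5.1-type vector. It is maintained in E. coli through a ColE1/pUC-family origin and selected with ampicillin via the β-lactamase gene and its native promoter. The record lists it as low copy, although the annotated origin is of a high-copy type. Short fragments annotated as tetracycline-resistance and SV40 large T antigen sequences appear to be non-functional backbone remnants. No selectable marker for insect cells is annotated, so the plasmid appears suited to transient transfection.

Expression is driven by the constitutive Drosophila actin 5C promoter. Directly downstream lies EGFP, followed closely by the me31B open reading frame, an arrangement consistent with an N-terminal EGFP fusion. The insert carries three alanine substitutions, R307A, K313A and K314A, and the depositor notes that the ORF derives from the NCBI reference transcript. A V5 epitope tag is annotated after the me31B coding region, but the record does not indicate whether it is in frame or preceded by a stop codon. An SV40 polyadenylation signal follows, though it is annotated on the opposite strand.

Me31B is a core component of ribonucleoprotein complexes involved in translational repression and mRNA decapping. The associated publication concerns mRNA silencing by miRISC and the CCR4-NOT complex. The record does not state what the triple mutation disrupts, but the construct would plausibly serve as a mutant counterpart to wild-type Me31B in localisation, interaction or silencing assays in fly cells. The sequence is depositor-supplied and may be theoretical.
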