Features (pLannotate 1.2.2; 10 found; start..end, strand, type, name):
     56..2568    +  promoter       Ac5 promoter: Drosophila melanogaster actin 5C promoter
   2588..3304    +  CDS            EGFP: EGFP is a basic (constitutively fluorescent) green fluorescent protein published in 1996, derived from Aequorea victoria. It is reported to be a rapidly-maturing weak dimer with moderate acid sensitivity.
   3314..4690    +  CDS            me31B: DDX6_DROME - Experimental evidence at protein level: Swiss-Prot protein existence level 1. ATP-dependent RNA helicase which is a core component of a variety of ribonucleoprotein complexes (RNPs) that play critical roles in translational repression and mRNA decapping during embryogenesis, oogenesis, neurogenesis and neurotransmission (PubMed:11546740, PubMed:16256742, PubMed:17178403, PubMed:18590813, PubMed:21267420, PubMed:21447556, PubMed:28875934, PubMed:28388438, PubMed:17982591, PubMed:31114929). Recruits core components and translational repressors to some RNP complexes, and mediates RNP
   4729..4770    +  CDS            V5 tag: epitope tag from simian virus 5
   4870..5004    -  polyA_signal   SV40 poly(A) signal: SV40 polyadenylation signal
   5027..5111    -  CDS            large T antigen (fragment): large T antigen from SV40 (simian virus 40)
   5112..5582    +  CDS            TcR (fragment): tetracycline efflux protein; tet; confers resistance to tetracycline
   5626..6214    -  rep_origin     ori: high-copy-number ColE1/pMB1/pBR322/pUC origin of replication
   6385..7245    -  CDS            AmpR: β-lactamase; bla; confers resistance to ampicillin, carbenicillin, and related antibiotics
   7246..7350    -  promoter       AmpR promoter: bla
>Addgene plasmid #148387 | pAc5.1B-EGFP-DmMe31B-R307AK313AK314A_AC | depositor full sequence | sequence record 290835 | Full Sequence
CTTCAAGGAATTAATTCTATATTCTAAAAACACAAATGATACTTCTAAAAAAAATCATGAATGGCATCAA
CTCTGAATCAAATCTTTGCAGATGCACCTACTTCTCATTTCCACTGTCACATCATTTTTCCAGATCTCGC
TGCCTGTTATGTGGCCCACAAACCAAGACACGTTTTATGGCCATTAAAGCTGGCTGATCGTCGCCAAACA
CCAAATACATATCAATATGTACATTCGAGAAAGAAGCGATCAAAGAAGCGTCTTCGGGCGAGTAGGAGAA
TGCGGAGGAGAAGGAGAACGAGCTGATCTAGTATCTCTCCACAATCCAATGCCAACTGACCAACTGGCCA
TATTCGGAGCAATTTGAAGCCAATTTCCATCGCCTGGCGATCGCTCCATTCTTGGCTATATGTTTTTCAC
CGTTCCCGGGGCCATTTTCAAAGACTCGTCGGTAAGATAAGATTGTGTCACTCGCTGTCTCTCTTCATTT
GTCGAAGAATGCTGAGGAATTTCGCGATGACGTCGGCGAGTATTTTGAAGAATGAGAATAATTTGTATTT
ATACGAAAATCAGTTAGTGGAATTTTCTACAAAAACATGTTATCTATAGATAATTTTGTTGCAAAATATG
TTGACTATGACAAAGATTGTATGTATATACCTTTAATGTATTCTCATTTTCTTATGTATTTATAATGGCA
ATGATGATACTGATGATATTTTAAGATGATGCCAGACCACAGGCTGATTTCTGCGTCTTTTGCCGAACGC
AGTGCATGTGCGGTTGTTGTTTTTTGGAATAGTTTCAATTTTCGGACTGTCCGCTTTGATTTCAGTTTCT
TGGCTTATTCAAAAAGCAAAGTAAAGCCAAAAAAGCGAGATGGCAATACCAAATGCGGCAAAACGGTAGT
GGAAGGAAAGGGGTGCGGGGCAGCGGAAGGAAGGGTGGGGCGGGGCGTGGCGGGGTCTGTGGCTGGGCGC
GACGTCACCGACGTTGGAGCCACTCCTTTGACCATGTGTGCGTGTGTGTATTATTCGTGTCTCGCCACTC
GCCGGTTGTTTTTTTCTTTTTATCTCGCTCTCTCTAGCGCCATCTCGTACGCATGCTCAACGCACCGCAT
GTTGCCGTGTCCTTTATGCGTCATTTTGGCTCGAAATAGGCAATTATTTAAACAAAGATTAGTCAACGAA
AACGCTAAAATAAATAAGTCTACAATATGGTTACTTATTGCCATGTGTGTGCAGCCAACGATAGCAACAA
AAGCAACAACACAGTGGCTTTCCCTCTTTCACTTTTTGTTTGCAAGCGCGTGCGAGCAAGACGGCACGAC
CGGCAAACGCAATTACGCTGACAAAGAGCAGACGAAGTTTTGGCCGAAAAACATCAAGGCGCCTGATACG
AATGCATTTGCAATAACAATTGCGATATTTAATATTGTTTATGAAGCTGTTTGACTTCAAAACACACAAA
AAAAAAAATAAAACAAATTATTTGAAAGAGAATTAGGAATCGGACAGCTTATCGTTACGGGCTAACAGCA
CACCGAGACGAAATAGCTTACCTGACGTCACAGCCTCTGGAAGAACTGCCGCCAAGCAGAGAGAGAGAGA
AAAAGAGGGAGAGCAGCTTAGACCGCATGTGCTTGTGTGTGAGGCGTCTCTCTCTTCGTCTCCTGTTTGC
GCAAACGCATAGACTGCACTGAGAAAATCGATTACCTATTTTTTATGAATGAATATTTGCACTATTACTA
TTCAAAACTATTAAGATAGCAATCACATTCAATAGCCAAATACTATACCACCTGAGCGATGCAACGAAAT
GATCAATTTGAGCAAAAATGCTGCATATTTAGGACGGCATCATTATAGAAATGCTTCTTGCTGTGTACTT
TTCTCTCGTCTGGCAGCTGTTTCGCCGTTATTGTTAAAACCGGCTTAAGTTAGGTGTGTTTTCTACGACT
AGTGATGCCCCTACTAGAAGATGTGTGTTGCACAAATGTCCCTGAATAACCAATTTGAAGTGCAGATAGC
AGTAAACGTAAGCTAATATGAATATTATTTAACTGTAATGTTTTAATATCGCTGGACATTACTAATAAAC
CCACTATAAACACATGTACATATGTATGTTTTGGCATACAATGAGTAGTTGGGGAAAAAATGTGTAAAAG
CACCGTGACCATCACAGCATAAAGATAACCAGCTGAAGTATCGAATATGAGTAACCCCCAAATTGAATCA
CATGCCGCAACTGATAGGACCCATGGAAGTACACTCTTCATGGCGATATACAAGACACACACAAGCACGA
ACACCCAGTTGCGGAGGAAATTCTCCGTAAATGAAAACCCAATCGGCGAACAATTCATACCCATATATGG
TAAAAGTTTTGAACGCGACTTGAGAGCGGAGAGCATTGCGGCTGATAAGGTTTTAGCGCTAAGCGGGCTT
TATAAAACGGGCTGCGGGACCAGTTTTCATATCACTACCGTTTGAGTTCTTGTGCTGTGTGGATACTCCT
CCCGACACAAAGCCGCTCCATCAGCCAGCAGTCGTCTAATCCAGAGACCCCGGATCGGGGTACCAACATG
GTGAGCAAGGGCGAGGAGCTGTTCACCGGGGTGGTGCCCATCCTGGTCGAGCTGGACGGCGACGTAAACG
GCCACAAGTTCAGCGTGTCCGGCGAGGGCGAGGGCGATGCCACCTACGGCAAGCTGACCCTGAAGTTCAT
CTGCACCACCGGCAAGCTGCCCGTGCCCTGGCCCACCCTCGTGACCACCCTGACCTACGGCGTGCAGTGC
TTCAGCCGCTACCCCGACCACATGAAGCAGCACGACTTCTTCAAGTCCGCCATGCCCGAAGGCTACGTCC
AGGAGCGCACCATCTTCTTCAAGGACGACGGCAACTACAAGACCCGCGCCGAGGTGAAGTTCGAGGGCGA
CACCCTGGTGAACCGCATCGAGCTGAAGGGCATCGACTTCAAGGAGGACGGCAACATCCTGGGGCACAAG
CTGGAGTACAACTACAACAGCCACAACGTCTATATCATGGCCGACAAGCAGAAGAACGGCATCAAGGTGA
ACTTCAAGATCCGCCACAACATCGAGGACGGCAGCGTGCAGCTCGCCGACCACTACCAGCAGAACACCCC
CATCGGCGACGGCCCCGTGCTGCTGCCCGACAACCACTACCTGAGCACCCAGTCCGCCCTGAGCAAAGAC
CCCAACGAGAAGCGCGATCACATGGTCCTGCTGGAGTTCGTGACCGCCGCCGGGATCACTCTCGGCATGG
ACGAGCTGTACAAGCCAAGCTTGATGATGACTGAAAAGTTAAATTCTGGGCACACTAATTTAACAAGCAA
GGGGATTATAAATGATCTTCAAATTGCTGGAAACACAAGTGACGATATGGGCTGGAAATCAAAGCTGAAG
CTGCCGCCAAAGGACAACCGATTCAAAACAACTGATGTGACCGATACGCGAGGCAATGAATTCGAGGAGT
TTTGCCTTAAAAGAGAACTGCTTATGGGTATATTCGAGAAGGGATGGGAGCGCCCTTCGCCAATTCAGGA
AGCAGCTATTCCTATAGCATTAAGTGGAAAAGATGTGCTGGCTCGGGCCAAGAACGGCACAGGCAAGACA
GGAGCCTACTGCATCCCAGTTTTAGAACAAATCGACCCAACCAAGGACTACATTCAGGCACTTGTGATGG
TCCCCACCCGAGAGTTGGCGCTACAAACCTCACAGATATGTATTGAGCTGGCGAAACATCTTGATATCCG
GGTAATGGTCACAACGGGAGGTACCATTCTAAAGGATGACATTCTTCGTATTTATCAAAAAGTACAATTA
ATTATTGCCACTCCCGGACGAATATTAGATCTGATGGATAAGAAAGTTGCCGATATGTCGCATTGCAGAA
TATTAGTTTTGGATGAGGCCGATAAGCTATTGTCGCTTGATTTTCAAGGCATGCTGGATCATGTTATACT
AAAGTTACCAAAGGATCCACAGATCTTGCTATTTTCCGCAACATTTCCACTAACAGTCAAGAATTTCATG
GAGAAGCATTTACGCGAGCCTTACGAGATCAACCTGATGGAGGAGCTAACACTGAAGGGTGTCACTCAGT
ACTATGCATTCGTACAGGAGCGCCAGAAAGTACACTGCTTGAATACGCTCTTTTCGAAGCTGCAGATCAA
TCAGTCTATCATATTCTGCAATTCCACGCAAGCTGTCGAGCTATTGGCCGCAGCGATCACAGAGCTTGGA
TATTGCTGTTACTATATACACGCTAAGATGGCCCAGGCACACAGAAATCGAGTATTCCACGATTTCCGCC
AAGGACTCTGTCGCAATCTGGTGTGCTCCGACCTGTTCACCCGTGGTATCGACGTGCAGGCCGTGAATGT
AGTAATCAATTTCGATTTCCCACGAATGGCAGAGACATACTTGCATCGAATTGGTCGCTCAGGACGTTTC
GGTCATTTGGGTATTGCTATTAATCTGATAACCTACGAGGATCGGTTTGATCTGCATCGGATTGAAAAAG
AACTTGGAACCGAAATAAAGCCTATTCCGAAGGTCATAGACCCCGCCCTTTATGTCGCAAACGTTGGCGC
ATCCGTTGGCGATACTTGCAACAACAGTGATCTGAATAATTCTGCGAACGAGGAGGGCAACGTTAGCAAA
TAAGCGGCCGCTCGAGTCTAGAGGGCCCGCGGTTCGAAGGTAAGCCTATCCCTAACCCTCTCCTCGGTCT
CGATTCTACGCGTACCGGTCATCATCACCATCACCATTGAGTTTAAACCCGCTGATCAGCCTCGACTGTG
CCTTCTAAGGCCTGAGCTCGCTGATCAGCCTCGATCGAGGATCCAGACATGATAAGATACATTGATGAGT
TTGGACAAACCACAACTAGAATGCAGTGAAAAAAATGCTTTATTTGTGAAATTTGTGATGCTATTGCTTT
ATTTGTAACCATTATAAGCTGCAATAAACAAGTTAACAACAACAATTGCATTCATTTTATGTTTCAGGTT
CAGGGGGAGGTGTGGGAGGTTTTTTAAAGCAAGTAAAACCTCTACAAATGTGGTATGGCTGATTATGATC
AGTCGACCGATGCCCTTGAGAGCCTTCAACCCAGTCAGCTCCTTCCGGTGGGCGCGGGGCATGACTATCG
TCGCCGCACTTATGACTGTCTTCTTTATCATGCAACTCGTAGGACAGGTGCCGGCAGCGCTCTGGGTCAT
TTTCGGCGAGGACCGCTTTCGCTGGAGCGCGACGATGATCGGCCTGTCGCTTGCGGTATTCGGAATCTTG
CACGCCCTCGCTCAAGCCTTCGTCACTGGTCCCGCCACCAAACGTTTCGGCGAGAAGCAGGCCATTATCG
CCGGCATGGCGGCCGACGCGCTGGGCTACGTCTTGCTGGCGTTCGCGACGCGAGGCTGGATGGCCTTCCC
CATTATGATTCTTCTCGCTTCCGGCGGCATCGGGATGCCCGCGTTGCAGGCCATGCTGTCCAGGCAGGTA
GATGACGACCATCAGGGACAGCTTCAAGGATCGCTCGCGGCTCTTACCAGCCAGCAAAAGGCCAGGAACC
GTAAAAAGGCCGCGTTGCTGGCGTTTTTCCATAGGCTCCGCCCCCCTGACGAGCATCACAAAAATCGACG
CTCAAGTCAGAGGTGGCGAAACCCGACAGGACTATAAAGATACCAGGCGTTTCCCCCTGGAAGCTCCCTC
GTGCGCTCTCCTGTTCCGACCCTGCCGCTTACCGGATACCTGTCCGCCTTTCTCCCTTCGGGAAGCGTGG
CGCTTTCTCAATGCTCACGCTGTAGGTATCTCAGTTCGGTGTAGGTCGTTCGCTCCAAGCTGGGCTGTGT
GCACGAACCCCCCGTTCAGCCCGACCGCTGCGCCTTATCCGGTAACTATCGTCTTGAGTCCAACCCGGTA
AGACACGACTTATCGCCACTGGCAGCAGCCACTGGTAACAGGATTAGCAGAGCGAGGTATGTAGGCGGTG
CTACAGAGTTCTTGAAGTGGTGGCCTAACTACGGCTACACTAGAAGGACAGTATTTGGTATCTGCGCTCT
GCTGAAGCCAGTTACCTTCGGAAAAAGAGTTGGTAGCTCTTGATCCGGCAAACAAACCACCGCTGGTAGC
GGTGGTTTTTTTGTTTGCAAGCAGCAGATTACGCGCAGAAAAAAAGGATCTCAAGAAGATCCTTTGATCT
TTTCTACGGGGTCTGACGCTCAGTGGAACGAAAACTCACGTTAAGGGATTTTGGTCATGAGATTATCAAA
AAGGATCTTCACCTAGATCCTTTTAAATTAAAAATGAAGTTTTAAATCAATCTAAAGTATATATGAGTAA
ACTTGGTCTGACAGTTACCAATGCTTAATCAGTGAGGCACCTATCTCAGCGATCTGTCTATTTCGTTCAT
CCATAGTTGCCTGACTCCCCGTCGTGTAGATAACTACGATACGGGAGGGCTTACCATCTGGCCCCAGTGC
TGCAATGATACCGCGAGACCCACGCTCACCGGCTCCAGATTTATCAGCAATAAACCAGCCAGCCGGAAGG
GCCGAGCGCAGAAGTGGTCCTGCAACTTTATCCGCCTCCATCCAGTCTATTAATTGTTGCCGGGAAGCTA
GAGTAAGTAGTTCGCCAGTTAATAGTTTGCGCAACGTTGTTGCCATTGCTGCAGGCATCGTGGTGTCACG
CTCGTCGTTTGGTATGGCTTCATTCAGCTCCGGTTCCCAACGATCAAGGCGAGTTACATGATCCCCCATG
TTGTGCAAAAAAGCGGTTAGCTCCTTCGGTCCTCCGATCGTTGTCAGAAGTAAGTTGGCCGCAGTGTTAT
CACTCATGGTTATGGCAGCACTGCATAATTCTCTTACTGTCATGCCATCCGTAAGATGCTTTTCTGTGAC
TGGTGAGTACTCAACCAAGTCATTCTGAGAATAGTGTATGCGGCGACCGAGTTGCTCTTGCCCGGCGTCA
ACACGGGATAATACCGCGCCACATAGCAGAACTTTAAAAGTGCTCATCATTGGAAAACGTTCTTCGGGGC
GAAAACTCTCAAGGATCTTACCGCTGTTGAGATCCAGTTCGATGTAACCCACTCGTGCACCCAACTGATC
TTCAGCATCTTTTACTTTCACCAGCGTTTCTGGGTGAGCAAAAACAGGAAGGCAAAATGCCGCAAAAAAG
GGAATAAGGGCGACACGGAAATGTTGAATACTCATACTCTTCCTTTTTCAATATTATTGAAGCATTTATC
AGGGTTATTGTCTCATGAGCGGATACATATTTGAATGTATTTAGAAAAATAAACAAATAGGGGTTCCGCG
CACATTTCCCCGAAAAGTGCCACCTGACGTCTAAGAAACCATTATTATCATGACATTAACCTATAAAAAT
AGGCGTATCACGAGGCCCTTTCGT
